>Addgene plasmid #26403 | pF142 pAcGFP1 SOD1 A4V | addgene full sequence | sequence record 314029 | Addgene NGS Result
CGTTACATAACTTACGGTAAATGGCCCGCCTGGCTGACCGCCCAACGACCCCCGCCCATTGACGTCAATA
ATGACGTATGTTCCCATAGTAACGCCAATAGGGACTTTCCATTGACGTCAATGGGTGGAGTATTTACGGT
AAACTGCCCACTTGGCAGTACATCAAGTGTATCATATGCCAAGTACGCCCCCTATTGACGTCAATGACGG
TAAATGGCCCGCCTGGCATTATGCCCAGTACATGACCTTATGGGACTTTCCTACTTGGCAGTACATCTAC
GTATTAGTCATCGCTATTACCATGGTGATGCGGTTTTGGCAGTACATCAATGGGCGTGGATAGCGGTTTG
ACTCACGGGGATTTCCAAGTCTCCACCCCATTGACGTCAATGGGAGTTTGTTTTGGCACCAAAATCAACG
GGACTTTCCAAAATGTCGTAACAACTCCGCCCCATTGACGCAAATGGGCGGTAGGCGTGTACGGTGGGAG
GTCTATATAAGCAGAGCTGGTTTAGTGAACCGTCAGATCCGCTAGCGCTACCGGTCGCCACCATGGTGAG
CAAGGGCGCCGAGCTGTTCACCGGCATCGTGCCCATCCTGATCGAGCTGAATGGCGATGTGAATGGCCAC
AAGTTCAGCGTGAGCGGCGAGGGCGAGGGCGATGCCACCTACGGCAAGCTGACCCTGAAGTTCATCTGCA
CCACCGGCAAGCTGCCTGTGCCCTGGCCCACCCTGGTGACCACCCTGAGCTACGGCGTGCAGTGCTTCTC
ACGCTACCCCGATCACATGAAGCAGCACGACTTCTTCAAGAGCGCCATGCCTGAGGGCTACATCCAGGAG
CGCACCATCTTCTTCGAGGATGACGGCAACTACAAGTCGCGCGCCGAGGTGAAGTTCGAGGGCGATACCC
TGGTGAATCGCATCGAGCTGACCGGCACCGATTTCAAGGAGGATGGCAACATCCTGGGCAATAAGATGGA
GTACAACTACAACGCCCACAATGTGTACATCATGACCGACAAGGCCAAGAATGGCATCAAGGTGAACTTC
AAGATCCGCCACAACATCGAGGATGGCAGCGTGCAGCTGGCCGACCACTACCAGCAGAATACCCCCATCG
GCGATGGCCCTGTGCTGCTGCCCGATAACCACTACCTGTCCACCCAGAGCGCCCTGTCCAAGGACCCCAA
CGAGAAGCGCGATCACATGATCTACTTCGGCTTCGTGACCGCCGCCGCCATCACCCACGGCATGGATGAG
CTGTACAAGTCCGGACTCAGATCTCGAGCTCAAGCTTCGAATTCCATGGCGACGAAGGTTGTGTGCGTGC
TGAAGGGCGACGGCCCAGTGCAGGGCATCATCAATTTCGAGCAGAAGGAAAGTAATGGACCAGTGAAGGT
GTGGGGAAGCATTAAAGGACTGACTGAAGGCCTGCATGGATTCCATGTTCATGAGTTTGGAGATAATACA
GCAGGCTGTACCAGTGCAGGTCCTCACTTTAATCCTCTATCCAGAAAACACGGTGGGCCAAAGGATGAAG
AGAGGCATGTTGGAGACTTGGGCAATGTGACTGCTGACAAAGATGGTGTGGCCGATGTGTCTATTGAAGA
TTCTGTGATCTCACTCTCAGGAGACCATTGCATCATTGGCCGCACACTGGTGGTCCATGAAAAAGCAGAT
GACTTGGGCAAAGGTGGAAATGAAGAAAGTACAAAGACAGGAAACGCTGGAAGTCGTTTGGCTTGTGGTG
TAATTGGGATCGCCCAATAAGTCGACGGTACCGCGGGCCCGGGATCCACCGGATCTAGATAACTGATCAT
AATCAGCCATACCACATTTGTAGAGGTTTTACTTGCTTTAAAAAACCTCCCACACCTCCCCCTGAACCTG
AAACATAAAATGAATGCAATTGTTGTTGTTAACTTGTTTATTGCAGCTTATAATGGTTACAAATAAAGCA
ATAGCATCACAAATTTCACAAATAAAGCATTTTTTTCACTGCATTCTAGTTGTGGTTTGTCCAAACTCAT
CAATGTATCTTAACGCGTAAATTGTAAGCGTTAATATTTTGTTAAAATTCGCGTTAAATTTTTGTTAAAT
CAGCTCATTTTTTAACCAATAGGCCGAAATCGGCAAAATCCCTTATAAATCAAAAGAATAGACCGAGATA
GGGT
[37 nt withheld, positions 2175-2211]
AAAGAACGTGGACTCCAACGTCAAAGG
[49 nt withheld, positions 2239-2287]
T
[91 nt withheld, positions 2289-2379]
G
[124 nt withheld, positions 2381-2504]
CAGGTGGCACTTTTCGGGGAAATGTGCGCGGAACCCCTATTTGTTTATTTTTCTAAATACATTCAAATAT
GTATCCGCTCATGAGACAATAACCCTGATAAATGCTTCAATAATATTGAAAAAGGAAGAGTCCTGAGGCG
GAAAGAACCAGCTGTGGAATGTGTGTCAGTTAGGGTGTGGAAAGTCCCCAGGCTCCCCAGCAGGCAGAAG
TATGCAAAGCATGCATCTCAATTAGTCAGCAACCAGGTGTGGAAAGTCCCCAGGCTCCCCAGCAGGCAGA
AGTATGCAAAGCATGCATCTCAATTAGTCAGCAACCATAGTCCCGCCCCTAACTCCGCCCATCCCGCCCC
TAACTCCGCCCAGTTCCGCCCATTCTCCGCCCCATGGCTGACTAATTTTTTTTATTTATGCAGAGGCCGA
GGCCGCCTCGGCCTCTGAGCTATTCCAGAAGTAGTGAGGAGGCTTTTTTGGAGGCCTAGGCTTTTGCAAA
GATCGATCAAGAGACAGGATGAGGATCGTTTCGCATGATTGAACAAGATGGATTGCACGCAGGTTCTCCG
GCCGCTTGGGTGGAGAGGCTATTCGGCTATGACTGGGCACAACAGACAATCGGCTGCTCTGATGCCGCCG
TGTTCCGGCTGTCAGCGCAGGGGCGCCCGGTTCTTTTTGTCAAGACCGACCTGTCCGGTGCCCTGAATGA
ACTGCAAGACGAGGCAGCGCGGCTATCGTGGCTGGCCACGACGGGCGTTCCTTGCGCAGCTGTGCTCGAC
GTTGTCACTGAAGCGGGAAGGGACTGGCTGCTATTGGGCGAAGTGCCGGGGCAGGATCTCCTGTCATCTC
ACCTTGCTCCTGCCGAGAAAGTATCCATCATGGCTGATGCAATGCGGCGGCTGCATACGCTTGATCCGGC
TACCTGCCCATTCGACCACCAAGCGAAACATCGCATCGAGCGAGCACGTACTCGGATGGAAGCCGGTCTT
GTCGATCAGGATGATCTGGACGAAGAGCATCAGGGGCTCGCGCCAGCCGAACTGTTCGCCAGGCTCAAGG
CGAGCATGCCCGACGGCGAGGATCTCGTCGTGACCCATGGCGATGCCTGCTTGCCGAATATCATGGTGGA
AAATGGCCGCTTTTCTGGATTCATCGACTGTGGCCGGCTGGGTGTGGCGGACCGCTATCAGGACATAGCG
TTGGCTACCCGTGATATTGCTGAAGAGCTTGGCGGCGAATGGGCTGACCGCTTCCTCGTGCTTTACGGTA
TCGCCGCTCCCGATTCGCAGCGCATCGCCTTCTATCGCCTTCTTGACGAGTTCTTCTGAGCGGGACTCTG
GGGTTCGAAATGACCGACCAAGCGACGCCCAACCTGCCATCACGAGATTTCGATTCCACCGCCGCCTTCT
ATGAAAGGTTGGGCTTCGGAATCGTTTTCCGGGACGCCGGCTGGATGATCCTCCAGCGCGGGGATCTCAT
GCTGGAGTTCTTCGCCCACCCTAGGGGGAGGCTAACTGAAACACGGAAGGAGACAATACCGGAAGGAACC
CGCGCTATGACGGCAATAAAAAGACAGAATAAAACGCACGGTGTTGGGTCGTTTGTTCATAAACGCGGGG
TTCGGTCCCAGGGCTGGCACTCTGTCGATACCCCACCGAGACCCCATTGGGGCCAATACGCCCGCGTTTC
TTCCTTTTCCCCACCCCACCCCCCAAGTTCGGGTGAAGGCCCAGGGCTCGCAGCCAACGTCGGGGCGGCA
GGCCCTGCCATAGCCTCAGGTTACTCATATATACTTTAGATTGATTTAAAACTTCATTTTTAATTTAAAA
GGATCTAGGTGAAGATCCTTTTTGATAATCTCATGACCAAAATCCCTTAACGTGAGTTTTCGTTCCACTG
AGCGTCAGACCCCGTAGAAAAGATCAAAGGATCTTCTTGAGATCCTTTTTTTCTGCGCGTAATCTGCTGC
TTGCAAACAAAAAAACCACCGCTACCAGCGGTGGTTTGTTTGCCGGATCAAGAGCTACCAACTCTTTTTC
CGAAGGTAACTGGCTTCAGCAGAGCGCAGATACCAAATACTGTTCTTCTAGTGTAGCCGTAGTTAGGCCA
CCACTTCAAGAACTCTGTAGCACCGCCTACATACCTCGCTCTGCTAATCCTGTTACCAGTGGCTGCTGCC
AGTGGCGATAAGTCGTGTCTTACCGGGTTGGACTCAAGACGATAGTTACCGGATAAGGCGCAGCGGTCGG
GCTGAACGGGGGGTTCGTGCACACAGCCCAGCTTGGAGCGAACGACCTACACCGAACTGAGATACCTACA
GCGTGAGCTATGAGAAAGCGCCACGCTTCCCGAAGGGAGAAAGGCGGACAGGTATCCGGTAAGCGGCAGG
GTCGGAACAGGAGAGCGCACGAGGGAGCTTCCAGGGGGAAACGCCTGGTATCTTTATAGTCCTGTCGGGT
TTCGCCACCTCTGACTTGAGCGTCGATTTTTGTGATGCTCGTCAGGGGGGCGGAGCCTATGGAAAAACGC
CAGCAACGCGGCCTTTTTACGGTTCCTGGCCTTTTGCTGGCCTTTTGCTCACATGTTCTTTCCTGCGTTA
TCCCCTGATTCTGTGGATAACCGTATTACCGCCATGCATTAGTTATTAATAGTAATCAATTACGGGGTCA
TTAGTTCATAGCCCATATATGGAGTTCCG
Features (pLannotate 1.2.2; 17 found; start..end, strand, type, name):
      1..304     +  enhancer       CMV enhancer: human cytomegalovirus immediate early enhancer
    305..508     +  promoter       CMV promoter: human cytomegalovirus (CMV) immediate early promoter
    553..1269    +  CDS            AcGFP1: AcGFP1 is a basic (constitutively fluorescent) green fluorescent protein, derived from Aequorea coerulescens.
   1270..1304    +  misc_feature   MCS (fragment): multiple cloning site
   1306..1767    +  CDS            SOD1: SODC_HUMAN - Experimental evidence at protein level: Swiss-Prot protein existence level 1. Destroys radicals which are normally produced within the cells and which are toxic to biological systems. From Homo sapiens (Human).
   1770..1797    +  misc_feature   MCS (fragment): multiple cloning site
   1814..1898    +  CDS            large T antigen (fragment): large T antigen from SV40 (simian virus 40)
   1921..2042    +  polyA_signal   SV40 poly(A) signal: SV40 polyadenylation signal
   2076..2504    -  rep_origin     f1 ori (sequence partly withheld): f1 bacteriophage origin of replication; arrow indicates direction of (+) strand synthesis
   2531..2635    +  promoter       AmpR promoter: bla
   2637..2994    +  promoter       SV40 promoter: SV40 enhancer and early promoter
   3029..3823    +  CDS            NeoR/KanR: aminoglycoside phosphotransferase from Tn5; aph(3')-II (or nptII); confers resistance to neomycin, kanamycin, and G418 (Geneticin®)
   3844..3996    +  CDS            ble (fragment): BLE_KLEPN - Experimental evidence at protein level: Swiss-Prot protein existence level 1. Binding protein with a strong affinity to the bleomycin family of antibiotics. Binds to CL990; an antimitotic-antibiotic compound. From Klebsiella pneumoniae.
   4055..4102    +  polyA_signal   HSV TK poly(A) signal: herpes simplex virus thymidine kinase polyadenylation signal (Cole and Stacy, 1985)
   4193..4209    -  polyA_signal   bGH poly(A) signal (fragment): bovine growth hormone polyadenylation signal
   4431..5019    +  rep_origin     ori: high-copy-number ColE1/pMB1/pBR322/pUC origin of replication
   5134..5193    +  enhancer       CMV enhancer (fragment): human cytomegalovirus immediate early enhancer
