[The description below was written by a language model from this plasmid's Addgene catalogue record and pLannotate feature annotations shown in this document.]
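Description:
pF142 pAcGFP1 SOD1 A4V is a mammalian expression plasmid built on the Clontech pAcGFP1-C1 backbone that produces human superoxide dismutase 1 carrying the A4V substitution as a fusion to green fluorescent protein. The sequenced record is about 5.2 kb. It replicates in E. coli from a high-copy ColE1/pUC-type origin and also carries an f1 phage origin. A single NeoR/KanR (Tn5 aminoglycoside phosphotransferase) cassette serves both hosts. A bacterial bla-type promoter drives it for kanamycin selection, and the SV40 enhancer/early promoter with an HSV TK polyadenylation signal drives it in mammalian cells for G418 selection of stable transfectants. The short ble, bGH poly(A) and SV40 large T antigen fragments in the annotation appear to be partial matches to backbone sequence rather than functional elements.

The expression unit consists of the human CMV immediate early enhancer and promoter, the AcGFP1 coding sequence (a constitutively fluorescent green protein from Aequorea coerulescens), a short stretch of multiple cloning site, the SOD1 open reading frame, and the SV40 polyadenylation signal. The complete SOD1 cDNA, roughly 0.47 kb, was mutagenised at codon 4 to give alanine-to-valine. It was then PCR amplified with flanking sites and inserted between the EcoRI and SalI sites, both of which are retained. This places AcGFP1 at the N terminus of the fusion protein.

The associated publication examines how a GFP tag alters the properties of SOD1 and what this implies for amyotrophic lateral sclerosis research. The construct therefore suits transient or stable expression of fluorescently tagged mutant SOD1 in cultured mammalian cells, for example to follow its localisation and behaviour.
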