Addgene plasmid #26403: pF142 pAcGFP1 SOD1 A4V
Depositing lab: Elizabeth Fisher. Depositing organization: Medical Research Council, South Africa. Publication: Modification of superoxide dismutase 1 (SOD1) properties by a GFP tag--implications for research into amyotrophic lateral sclerosis (ALS). Stevens JC, Chia R, Hendriks WT, Bros-Facer V, van Minnen J, Martin JE, Jackson GS, Greensmith L, Schiavo G, Fisher EM. PLoS One. 2010 . 5(3):e9541. 10.1371/journal.pone.0009541 PubMed 20221404.
Backbone
  Vector backbone: pAcGFP1-C1
  Backbone manufacturer: Clontech
  Backbone size w/o insert (bp): 4700
  Vector type: Mammalian Expression
  Selectable markers: Neomycin (select with G418)
Growth in bacteria
  Bacterial resistance: Kanamycin, 50 μg/mL
  Growth temperature: 37°C
  Growth strain: DH5alpha
  Copy number: Unknown
Gene/Insert
  Gene/Insert name: SOD1
  Species: H. sapiens (human)
  Insert size (bp): 470
  Mutation: A4V
  Entrez Gene: SOD1 (a.k.a. ALS, ALS1, HEL-S-44, IPOA, SOD, STAHP, hSod1, homodimer)
  Tag / fusion protein: GFP (N terminal on insert)
  Cloning method: Restriction Enzyme; 5′ cloning site EcoRI (not destroyed); 3′ cloning site SalI (not destroyed)
  Sequencing primers: 5′ CMV-F; 3′ SV40pA-R
Resource information
  A portion of this plasmid was derived from a plasmid made by: human cDNA insert from cDNA clone cSOD1 from Professor Yoram Groner as described in Lieman-Hurwitzet al., 1982 and Sherman et al 1983.
Terms and licenses: Academic/Nonprofit Terms; Industry Terms: Not Available to Industry
Depositor comments: The complete cDNA was subcloned into the vector pET28. Site directed mutagenesis changed wildtype DNA sequence for codon 4 of the cDNA from GCC to GTC, resulting in the A4V mutation in the protein and then a PCR amplified the complete cDNA with EcoRI and SalI sites on the 5’ and 3’ end respectively. This EcoRI-Sal1 0.47kb fragment was cloned into the respective EcoRI and SalI sites of pACGFPC1. Thus GFP is 5’ of the SOD1 insert and upstream in the GFP-SOD1 fusion protein.
How to cite: pF142 pAcGFP1 SOD1 A4V was a gift from Elizabeth Fisher (Addgene plasmid # 26403 ; http://n2t.net/addgene:26403 ; RRID:Addgene_26403)
